Addgene plasmid #232189: Tol2-mfap4
Purpose: (Empty Backbone) macrophage-specific promoter in a Tol2 backbone for expression in zebrafish
Depositing lab: Emily Rosowski. Depositing organization: Clemson University. Publication: Glucocorticoids Suppress NF-kappaB-Mediated Neutrophil Control of Aspergillus fumigatus Hyphal Growth. Thrikawala SU, Anderson MH, Rosowski EE. J Immunol. 2024 Oct 1;213(7):971-987. doi: 10.4049/jimmunol.2400021. PubMed 39178124.
Backbone
  Vector backbone: Tol2
  Backbone size (bp): 3100
  Vector type: Zebrafish Expression
Growth in bacteria
  Bacterial resistance: Ampicillin, 100 μg/mL
  Growth temperature: 37°C
  Growth strain: DH5alpha
  Copy number: Unknown
Gene/Insert
  Cloning method: Gibson Cloning
Resource information
  A portion of this plasmid was derived from a plasmid made by: mfap4 promoter amplified from p5E-mfap4 (Addgene catalog no. 70052, a gift from David Tobin)
Terms and licenses: Academic/Nonprofit Terms; Industry Terms: Not Available to Industry
How to cite: Tol2-mfap4 was a gift from Emily Rosowski (Addgene plasmid # 232189 ; http://n2t.net/addgene:232189 ; RRID:Addgene_232189)
