[The description below was written by a language model from this plasmid's Addgene catalogue record and pLannotate feature annotations shown in this document.]
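Description:
Tol2-mfap4 is an empty-backbone zebrafish expression plasmid that places a macrophage-specific promoter, from the mfap4 gene, within a Tol2 transposon vector. According to the record, the promoter was amplified from a p5E-mfap4 entry clone and assembled into a roughly 3.1 kb Tol2 backbone by Gibson cloning, giving a sequenced plasmid of about 5.0 kb. No coding insert is present; the user is expected to clone a gene of interest downstream of the promoter. In Tol2 systems, the cassette flanked by the transposon arms is integrated into the genome when the plasmid is supplied together with Tol2 transposase, typically in early embryos, which allows transient mosaic or stable germline transgenesis.

The automated feature table annotates mostly the bacterial scaffold: a high-copy ColE1/pUC-type origin, the β-lactamase gene with its own promoter for ampicillin selection, an f1 origin fragment, and pBluescript-like remnants (lac promoter and operator, CAP site, a lacI fragment, and T3 and partial T7 promoters). An SV40 polyadenylation signal is present and would be expected to terminate transcripts from an inserted gene, although the table does not make its relationship to the promoter explicit. Neither the mfap4 promoter nor the Tol2 arms are annotated by name. The promoter probably lies in the large unannotated stretch between the first features and the poly(A) signal. The short hit to medaka tyrosinase likely reflects Tol2 flanking sequence, since the element was originally found in that locus, rather than a functional gene. The associated work concerns innate immune control of Aspergillus fumigatus infection in zebrafish, consistent with use for driving macrophage-restricted transgene expression.
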