Features (pLannotate 1.2.2; 12 found; start..end, strand, type, name):
     25..355     -  rep_origin     f1 ori (fragment) (sequence partly withheld): f1 bacteriophage origin of replication; arrow indicates direction of (+) strand synthesis
    353..580     +  CDS            tyr (fragment) (sequence partly withheld): TYRO_ORYLA - Also known as tyro. Experimental evidence at transcript level: Swiss-Prot protein existence level 2. This is a copper-containing oxidase that functions in the formation of pigments such as melanins and other polyphenolic compounds. From Oryzias latipes (Japanese rice fish) (Japanese killifish).
   2363..2380    -  promoter       T7 promoter (fragment): promoter for bacteriophage T7 RNA polymerase
   2385..2519    -  polyA_signal   SV40 poly(A) signal: SV40 polyadenylation signal
   2864..2882    -  promoter       T3 promoter: promoter for bacteriophage T3 RNA polymerase
   2927..2943    -  protein_bind   lac operator: The lac repressor binds to the lac operator to inhibit transcription in E. coli. This inhibition can be relieved by adding lactose or isopropyl-β-D-thiogalactopyranoside (IPTG). lac repressor encoded by lacI
   2951..2981    -  promoter       lac promoter: promoter for the E. coli lac operon
   2996..3017    -  protein_bind   CAP binding site: CAP binding activates transcription in the presence of cAMP. E. coli catabolite activator protein
   3030..3122    -  CDS            lacI (fragment): lac repressor; lacI; The lac repressor binds to the lac operator to inhibit transcription in E. coli. This inhibition can be relieved by adding lactose or isopropyl-β-D-thiogalactopyranoside (IPTG).
   3305..3893    -  rep_origin     ori: high-copy-number ColE1/pMB1/pBR322/pUC origin of replication
   4064..4924    -  CDS            AmpR: β-lactamase; bla; confers resistance to ampicillin, carbenicillin, and related antibiotics
   4925..5029    -  promoter       AmpR promoter: bla
>Addgene plasmid #232189 | Tol2-mfap4 | addgene full sequence | sequence record 465274 | Addgene NGS Result
ACATTTCCCCGAAAAGTGCCACCTAAATTGTAAGCGTTAATATTTTGTTAAAATTCGCGTTAAATTTTTG
TTAAATCAGCTCATTTTTTAACCAATAGGCCGAAATCGGCAAAATCCCTTATAAATCAAAAGAATAGACC
GAGATAGGGT
[37 nt withheld, positions 151-187]
AAAGAACGTGGACTCCAACGTCAAAGG
[49 nt withheld, positions 215-263]
T
[91 nt withheld, positions 265-355]
CACAATGACGGCTACTACATGGTGCCATTCCTTCCTCTTTATAGGAATGGAGACTACCTCCTGTCCAACA
ATGCTCTTGGATACGAGTACGCCTACCTGTTGGACCCAGGTCATTGCACAACACCAGAAATGCCCTCTGA
TCTGCAAAAGACGTGAATATCTGTTCAGACACCCATATCCACTCTGTTCCACACAGGTCAGAGGTTTGTC
CAGGAGTTCTTGACAGAGGTGTAAAAAGTACTCAAAAATTTTACTCAAGTGAAAGTACAAGTACTTAGGG
AAAATTTTACTCAATTAAAAGTAAAAGTATCTGGCTAGAATCTTACTTGAGTAAAAGTAAAAAAGTACTC
CATTAAAATTGTACTTGAGTATTAAGGAAGTAAAAGGCTAGCGCGTTTCTTGGTACAGCTGGAAAGGGAA
TAACGCGGTCAGTATGAAAACCATCAGCATCAAGATCAAACAAGTGCCTTAGAAACAGGGCTTTTAAAAG
GAAACCTCTTCTCTTTTAAATGTGTATCTGAAAAATCGAGTCTGAAATGTATGGCTGTTGGTGTAATGAC
ATTTTTCTCTTTGTTTTCACTTTAAAGCTTTAATAAACTCCTGTATGCAGATTTATGAGATTGTGTCCTG
CTATTCTTTGAAACAAAAGCTCATTTTCCATTCAAATAATGGGAACTGGATTAATGTACAAAACTGTAAA
AGGGCATAAAGCATTTGTGGATAAAGCAGAGTTTCCATCTAATGAGACAAAGACAACACACAATAAATGC
AACGCTGTGGCTTTTGAAGGTGAGAGATGCTCTTTGGGATGCTCAAGACAGTTCTGGAGGTAATAATAAT
AATAATAATACTGAACCACTGTGATGACAGACTTTAAGGCATTTTACAATAAGCAAAACAACATTTCAGA
TGTTTTACAGTGTGCTGGAATTAAATGCTGCAAAGTCCATTGATGCGTCCCATCACGCACACTTTTTTCT
GATCATCATCTGTTCAAATAAATCACATTACATATGCTGCAGCTTTCTGGATTGTCTGTAGAGGTTTATG
GGTGCAAGGCAGGAGTCCAGCTAGAAGAGCATTGCAATAGTCCAGCTTTTTGGACTAAATGTTGTGCAGT
ATGATCTCTTAAGAAGGGTCTGATGTTAAAGAGTGCAAACAATTTTTCACTGAGGGATTCACACATGCAG
ATATGTCTGATAATCAGATCATCCATATAAATTAGAAATATTAAGAAATCGAGTGGATTTACAGCCAGAT
TCTTAGTGTTCGCTCTTAACTTGCGCCATTTGATTAGCTCTGTCACTTCAGGTATTCTTGTGTATGCTGA
ATCAGTCAATGTTAACCCAAAGAGAACACTCGACTGGTTCTTGTGTTAGAGAATTTAGAGTCTTGTAAAT
GCAGACTCCAGGTTAACATTGCACTTATCTCTGCATTGTGTCCTTTTACTCCTCAACCAAGCTTTTAACC
AACCAATGTTTTATAGTTGTTTTGAAAAAAGTCATTAGTGTTGTGCAGGTTGAATCGTGTGTTTGTTATC
TTCTGCAGAAAAGGGTTATTTGGTGGGGTTATCATAACATTTGTCTGCGTTTGCAGATTTGGCAGAAAAC
AGAACCGAGAACTGCTGTCCTTTCACTCTTCGGTTGTGAAAACAGATTGTTGGGTTTTTGAGGATTGCCT
CAAGCAGGTTTTGTCACAGAGCACGAGACTCAGCATCAGCGATTTAAAGGAGCGTTTGAGTTATTTCCAG
CTGAACACACACGGTGAGTGACTTATTCTGTAGAGCGAGATTATACGAAGAAATAACCTGCAACAATAAG
AAGGTGTGAGTGAAGCTCTTTTACATCTCTTGTAGATAAACTGAGCTGTTGAGGAGAGAGTGAGAAGATT
GCAGTAAGTTCTGTGGCTGTTTTATTCCTTGTGACGATCACATTTACACACGCCATTTTGTCTCGTATTG
GTGATTTCTTTCTTCATGACTTTAGATCGTGGTCGACTGATCTAGAACTATAGTGAGTCGTATTACGTAG
ATCCAGACATGATAAGATACATTGATGAGTTTGGACAAACCACAACTAGAATGCAGTGAAAAAAATGCTT
TATTTGTGAAATTTGTGATGCTATTGCTTTATTTGTAACCATTATAAGCTGCAATAAACAAGTTAACAAC
AACAATTGCATTCATTTTATGTTTCAGGTTCAGGGGGAGGTGTGGGAGGTTTTTTAATTCGCGGCCGCAA
GGGAAAATAGAATGAAGTGATCTCCAAAAAATAAGTACTTTTTGACTGTAAATAAAATTGTAAGGAGTAA
AAAGTACTTTTTTTTCTAAAAAAATGTAATTAAGTAAAAGTAAAAGTATTGATTTTTAATTGTACTCAAG
TAAAGTAAAAATCCCCAAAAATAATACTTAAGTACAGTAATCAAGTAAAATTACTCAAGTACTTTACACC
TCTGGTTCTTGACCCCCTACCTTCAGCAAGCCCAGCAGATCCACTAGATCTTTTGTTCCCTTTAGTGAGG
GTTAATTGCGCGCTTGGCGTAATCATGGTCATAGCTGTTTCCTGTGTGAAATTGTTATCCGCTCACAATT
CCACACAACATACGAGCCGGAAGCATAAAGTGTAAAGCCTGGGGTGCCTAATGAGTGAGCTAACTCACAT
TAATTGCGTTGCGCTCACTGCCCGCTTTCCAGTCGGGAAACCTGTCGTGCCAGCTGCATTAATGAATCGG
CCAACGCGCGGGGAGAGGCGGTTTGCGTATTGGGCGCTCTTCCGCTTCCTCGCTCACTGACTCGCTGCGC
TCGGTCGTTCGGCTGCGGCGAGCGGTATCAGCTCACTCAAAGGCGGTAATACGGTTATCCACAGAATCAG
GGGATAACGCAGGAAAGAACATGTGAGCAAAAGGCCAGCAAAAGGCCAGGAACCGTAAAAAGGCCGCGTT
GCTGGCGTTTTTCCATAGGCTCCGCCCCCCTGACGAGCATCACAAAAATCGACGCTCAAGTCAGAGGTGG
CGAAACCCGACAGGACTATAAAGATACCAGGCGTTTCCCCCTGGAAGCTCCCTCGTGCGCTCTCCTGTTC
CGACCCTGCCGCTTACCGGATACCTGTCCGCCTTTCTCCCTTCGGGAAGCGTGGCGCTTTCTCATAGCTC
ACGCTGTAGGTATCTCAGTTCGGTGTAGGTCGTTCGCTCCAAGCTGGGCTGTGTGCACGAACCCCCCGTT
CAGCCCGACCGCTGCGCCTTATCCGGTAACTATCGTCTTGAGTCCAACCCGGTAAGACACGACTTATCGC
CACTGGCAGCAGCCACTGGTAACAGGATTAGCAGAGCGAGGTATGTAGGCGGTGCTACAGAGTTCTTGAA
GTGGTGGCCTAACTACGGCTACACTAGAAGAACAGTATTTGGTATCTGCGCTCTGCTGAAGCCAGTTACC
TTCGGAAAAAGAGTTGGTAGCTCTTGATCCGGCAAACAAACCACCGCTGGTAGCGGTGGTTTTTTTGTTT
GCAAGCAGCAGATTACGCGCAGAAAAAAAGGATCTCAAGAAGATCCTTTGATCTTTTCTACGGGGTCTGA
CGCTCAGTGGAACGAAAACTCACGTTAAGGGATTTTGGTCATGAGATTATCAAAAAGGATCTTCACCTAG
ATCCTTTTAAATTAAAAATGAAGTTTTAAATCAATCTAAAGTATATATGAGTAAACTTGGTCTGACAGTT
ACCAATGCTTAATCAGTGAGGCACCTATCTCAGCGATCTGTCTATTTCGTTCATCCATAGTTGCCTGACT
CCCCGTCGTGTAGATAACTACGATACGGGAGGGCTTACCATCTGGCCCCAGTGCTGCAATGATACCGCGA
GACCCACGCTCACCGGCTCCAGATTTATCAGCAATAAACCAGCCAGCCGGAAGGGCCGAGCGCAGAAGTG
GTCCTGCAACTTTATCCGCCTCCATCCAGTCTATTAATTGTTGCCGGGAAGCTAGAGTAAGTAGTTCGCC
AGTTAATAGTTTGCGCAACGTTGTTGCCATTGCTACAGGCATCGTGGTGTCACGCTCGTCGTTTGGTATG
GCTTCATTCAGCTCCGGTTCCCAACGATCAAGGCGAGTTACATGATCCCCCATGTTGTGCAAAAAAGCGG
TTAGCTCCTTCGGTCCTCCGATCGTTGTCAGAAGTAAGTTGGCCGCAGTGTTATCACTCATGGTTATGGC
AGCACTGCATAATTCTCTTACTGTCATGCCATCCGTAAGATGCTTTTCTGTGACTGGTGAGTACTCAACC
AAGTCATTCTGAGAATAGTGTATGCGGCGACCGAGTTGCTCTTGCCCGGCGTCAATACGGGATAATACCG
CGCCACATAGCAGAACTTTAAAAGTGCTCATCATTGGAAAACGTTCTTCGGGGCGAAAACTCTCAAGGAT
CTTACCGCTGTTGAGATCCAGTTCGATGTAACCCACTCGTGCACCCAACTGATCTTCAGCATCTTTTACT
TTCACCAGCGTTTCTGGGTGAGCAAAAACAGGAAGGCAAAATGCCGCAAAAAAGGGAATAAGGGCGACAC
GGAAATGTTGAATACTCATACTCTTCCTTTTTCAATATTATTGAAGCATTTATCAGGGTTATTGTCTCAT
GAGCGGATACATATTTGAATGTATTTAGAAAAATAAACAAATAGGGGTTCCGCGC
